Addgene plasmid #107486: pCEP4-SERTE392M-myc
Purpose: Mammalian expression plasmid for codon optimized mutant hSERT with internal MYC tag inserted in ECL2, mutation E392M with approximately wildtype activity
Depositing lab: Erik Procko. Depositing organization: University of Illinois at Urbana-Champaign. Publication: Deep Mutagenesis of a Transporter for Uptake of a Non-Native Substrate Identifies Conformationally Dynamic Regions. Young HJ, Chan M, Selvam B, Szymanski SK, Shukla D, Procko E. bioRxiv 2021.04.19.440442 10.1101/2021.04.19.440442.
Backbone
  Vector backbone: pCEP4
  Backbone manufacturer: Invitrogen
  Backbone size w/o insert (bp): 10410
  Vector type: Mammalian Expression
  Selectable markers: Hygromycin
Growth in bacteria
  Bacterial resistance: Ampicillin, 100 μg/mL
  Growth temperature: 37°C
  Growth strain: DH5alpha
  Copy number: High Copy
Gene/Insert
  Gene/Insert name: Serotonin Transporter (SERT) (alt name: SLC6A4)
  Species: H. sapiens (human)
  Insert size (bp): 1985
  Mutation: E392M
  Entrez Gene: SLC6A4 (a.k.a. 5-HTT, 5-HTTLPR, 5HTT, HTT, OCD1, SERT, SERT1, hSERT)
  Promoter: CMV
  Cloning method: Restriction Enzyme; 5′ cloning site NHE1 (not destroyed); 3′ cloning site XHO1 (not destroyed)
  Sequencing primers: 5′ CMV Forward; 3′ EBV Reverse
Terms and licenses: Academic/Nonprofit Terms; Industry Terms: Not Available to Industry
Depositor comments: Please visit https://doi.org/10.1101/2021.04.19.440442 for bioRxiv preprint.
How to cite: pCEP4-SERTE392M-myc was a gift from Erik Procko (Addgene plasmid # 107486 ; http://n2t.net/addgene:107486 ; RRID:Addgene_107486)
