[The description below was written by a language model from this plasmid's Addgene catalogue record and pLannotate feature annotations shown in this document.]
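Description:
pCEP4-SERTE392M-myc is a mammalian expression plasmid built on the Invitrogen pCEP4 episomal backbone, carrying a codon-optimized human serotonin transporter (SERT, gene SLC6A4) with the point mutation E392M. The full construct is about 12.1 kb. In bacteria it is propagated through a high-copy ColE1/pUC-type origin and selected with ampicillin via the β-lactamase gene. In mammalian cells, a hygromycin B phosphotransferase cassette driven by an HSV thymidine kinase promoter and terminated by the TK polyadenylation signal allows selection. The backbone also carries the Epstein-Barr virus oriP origin together with the EBNA1 coding sequence. Together these let the plasmid replicate and persist as an extrachromosomal episome in permissive primate cells rather than requiring integration. Several short annotated fragments (herpesvirus glycoprotein pieces, rop, tetracycline resistance and SV40 large T remnants) appear to be residual flanking sequence from the backbone's construction rather than functional parts.

The SERT open reading frame sits between NheI and XhoI sites, downstream of the human cytomegalovirus immediate early enhancer and promoter, and is followed across the plasmid junction by an SV40 polyadenylation signal. According to the record, a MYC epitope is inserted internally in extracellular loop 2. The feature table does not annotate it separately from the SLC6A4 coding sequence. An extracellular tag of this kind would permit detection of transporter at the surface of intact cells. The depositor describes E392M as having approximately wild-type activity, and the construct comes from a deep mutagenesis study of the transporter examining uptake of a non-native substrate and conformationally dynamic regions, where it serves as an individually characterized variant.
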