Features (pLannotate 1.2.2; 22 found; start..end, strand, type, name):
     14..148     -  polyA_signal   SV40 poly(A) signal: SV40 polyadenylation signal
    171..254     -  CDS            large T antigen (fragment): large T antigen from SV40 (simian virus 40)
    257..297     +  CDS            rop (fragment): Rop protein, which maintains plasmids at low copy number; rop
    409..427     -  misc_feature   MCS (fragment): pUC18/19 multiple cloning site
    873..2662    -  rep_origin     oriP: Epstein-Barr virus oriP replication origin (Yates et al., 2000)
   2663..2881    -  CDS            gL (fragment): GL_EBVB9 - Experimental evidence at protein level: Swiss-Prot protein existence level 1. The heterodimer glycoprotein H-glycoprotein L is required for the fusion of viral and plasma membranes leading to virus entry into the host cell. Acts as a functional inhibitor of gH and maintains gH in an inhibited form. Upon binding to host integrins, gL dissociates from gH leading to activation of the viral fusion glycoproteins gB and gH. Fusion of EBV with B-lymphocytes requires the additional receptor- binding protein gp42, which forms a complex with gH/gL. The heterodimer gH/gL targets also host EPHA
   2964..4889    -  CDS            EBNA1: Epstein-Barr nuclear antigen 1, also known as EBNA-1 crucial for latent viral infection, and for episomal amplification of vectors containing the oriP origin (Okita et al., 2013)
   4927..5271    -  CDS            BRRF2_EBVB9 (fragment): Protein inferred from homology: Swiss-Prot protein existence level 3. From Epstein-Barr virus (strain B95-8) (HHV-4) (Human herpesvirus 4).
   5274..5297    -  promoter       tet promoter (fragment): E. coli promoter for tetracycline efflux protein gene
   5410..5514    +  promoter       AmpR promoter: bla
   5515..6375    +  CDS            AmpR: β-lactamase; bla; confers resistance to ampicillin, carbenicillin, and related antibiotics
   6546..7134    +  rep_origin     ori: high-copy-number ColE1/pMB1/pBR322/pUC origin of replication
   7180..7338    -  CDS            TcR (fragment): tetracycline efflux protein; tet; confers resistance to tetracycline
   7459..7659    -  CDS            MDV035 (fragment): UL24_GAHVM - Protein inferred from homology: Swiss-Prot protein existence level 3. May play a role in the dispersal of host nucleolin from the nucleolus throughout the nucleus leading to a decrease in ribosome biogenesis. From Gallid herpesvirus 2 (strain Chicken/Md5/ATCC VR-987) (GaHV-2) (Marek's disease herpesvirus type 1).
   7648..7710    +  promoter       Mini-TK promoter: minimal herpes simplex virus (HSV) thymidine kinase promoter
   7753..8790    +  CDS            HygR: hygromycin B phosphotransferase confers resistance to hygromycin
   8832..8880    +  polyA_signal   HSV TK poly(A) signal: herpes simplex virus thymidine kinase polyadenylation signal (Cole and Stacy, 1985)
   9080..9304    +  CDS            gH (fragment): GH_HHV11 - Experimental evidence at protein level: Swiss-Prot protein existence level 1. The heterodimer glycoprotein H-glycoprotein L is required for the fusion of viral and plasma membranes leading to virus entry into the host cell. Following initial binding to host receptor, membrane fusion is mediated by the fusion machinery composed of gB and the heterodimer gH/gL. May also be involved in the fusion between the virion envelope and the outer nuclear membrane during virion morphogenesis. From Human herpesvirus 1 (strain 17) (HHV-1) (Human herpes simplex virus 1).
   9335..9360    -  CDS            bla(M) (fragment): β-lactamase lacking the signal sequence; bla(M); allows cytosolic expression of β-lactamase
   9534..9913    +  enhancer       CMV enhancer: human cytomegalovirus immediate early enhancer
   9915..10114   +  promoter       CMV promoter: human cytomegalovirus (CMV) immediate early promoter
  10172..12133   +  CDS            SLC6A4: SC6A4_HUMAN - Also known as HTT, SERT. Experimental evidence at protein level: Swiss-Prot protein existence level 1. Serotonin transporter whose primary function in the central nervous system involves the regulation of serotonergic signaling via transport of serotonin molecules from the synaptic cleft back into the pre-synaptic terminal for re-utilization. Plays a key role in mediating regulation of the availability of serotonin to other receptors of serotonergic systems. Terminates the action of serotonin and recycles it in a sodium-dependent manner. From Homo sapiens (Human).
>Addgene plasmid #107486 | pCEP4-SERTE392M-myc | depositor full sequence | sequence record 205667 | pCEP4-SERTE392M-myc sequence 12145 bps
GCCGGCAAGGCCGGATCCAGACATGATAAGATACATTGATGAGTTTGGACAAACCACAACTAGAATGCAG
TGAAAAAAATGCTTTATTTGTGAAATTTGTGATGCTATTGCTTTATTTGTAACCATTATAAGCTGCAATA
AACAAGTTAACAACAACAATTGCATTCATTTTATGTTTCAGGTTCAGGGGGAGGTGTGGGAGGTTTTTTA
AAGCAAGTAAAACCTCTACAAATGTGGTATGGCTGATTATGATCCGGCTGCCTCGCGCGTTTCGGTGATG
ACGGTGAAAACCTCTGACACATGCAGCTCCCGGAGACGGTCACAGCTTGTCTGTAAGCGGATGCCGGGAG
CAGACAAGCCCGTCAGGGCGCGTCAGCGGGTGTTGGCGGGTGTCGGGGCGCAGCCATGAGGTCGACTCTA
GAGGATCGATCCCCGCCCCGGACGAACTAAACCTGACTACGACATCTCTGCCCCTTCTTCGCGGGGCAGT
GCATGTAATCCCTTCAGTTGGTTGGTACAACTTGCCAACTGGGCCCTGTTCCACATGTGACACGGGGGGG
GACCAAACACAAAGGGGTTCTCTGACTGTAGTTGACATCCTTATAAATGGATGTGCACATTTGCCAACAC
TGAGTGGCTTTCATCCTGGAGCAGACTTTGCAGTCTGTGGACTGCAACACAACATTGCCTTTATGTGTAA
CTCTTGGCTGAAGCTCTTACACCAATGCTGGGGGACATGTACCTCCCAGGGGCCCAGGAAGACTACGGGA
GGCTACACCAACGTCAATCAGAGGGGCCTGTGTAGCTACCGATAAGCGGACCCTCAAGAGGGCATTAGCA
ATAGTGTTTATAAGGCCCCCTTGTTAACCCTAAACGGGTAGCATATGCTTCCCGGGTAGTAGTATATACT
ATCCAGACTAACCCTAATTCAATAGCATATGTTACCCAACGGGAAGCATATGCTATCGAATTAGGGTTAG
TAAAAGGGTCCTAAGGAACAGCGATATCTCCCACCCCATGAGCTGTCACGGTTTTATTTACATGGGGTCA
GGATTCCACGAGGGTAGTGAACCATTTTAGTCACAAGGGCAGTGGCTGAAGATCAAGGAGCGGGCAGTGA
ACTCTCCTGAATCTTCGCCTGCTTCTTCATTCTCCTTCGTTTAGCTAATAGAATAACTGCTGAGTTGTGA
ACAGTAAGGTGTATGTGAGGTGCTCGAAAACAAGGTTTCAGGTGACGCCCCCAGAATAAAATTTGGACGG
GGGGTTCAGTGGTGGCATTGTGCTATGACACCAATATAACCCTCACAAACCCCTTGGGCAATAAATACTA
GTGTAGGAATGAAACATTCTGAATATCTTTAACAATAGAAATCCATGGGGTGGGGACAAGCCGTAAAGAC
TGGATGTCCATCTCACACGAATTTATGGCTATGGGCAACACATAATCCTAGTGCAATATGATACTGGGGT
TATTAAGATGTGTCCCAGGCAGGGACCAAGACAGGTGAACCATGTTGTTACACTCTATTTGTAACAAGGG
GAAAGAGAGTGGACGCCGACAGCAGCGGACTCCACTGGTTGTCTCTAACACCCCCGAAAATTAAACGGGG
CTCCACGCCAATGGGGCCCATAAACAAAGACAAGTGGCCACTCTTTTTTTTGAAATTGTGGAGTGGGGGC
ACGCGTCAGCCCCCACACGCCGCCCTGCGGTTTTGGACTGTAAAATAAGGGTGTAATAACTTGGCTGATT
GTAACCCCGCTAACCACTGCGGTCAAACCACTTGCCCACAAAACCACTAATGGCACCCCGGGGAATACCT
GCATAAGTAGGTGGGCGGGCCAAGATAGGGGCGCGATTGCTGCGATCTGGAGGACAAATTACACACACTT
GCGCCTGAGCGCCAAGCACAGGGTTGTTGGTCCTCATATTCACGAGGTCGCTGAGAGCACGGTGGGCTAA
TGTTGCCATGGGTAGCATATACTACCCAAATATCTGGATAGCATATGCTATCCTAATCTATATCTGGGTA
GCATAGGCTATCCTAATCTATATCTGGGTAGCATATGCTATCCTAATCTATATCTGGGTAGTATATGCTA
TCCTAATTTATATCTGGGTAGCATAGGCTATCCTAATCTATATCTGGGTAGCATATGCTATCCTAATCTA
TATCTGGGTAGTATATGCTATCCTAATCTGTATCCGGGTAGCATATGCTATCCTAATAGAGATTAGGGTA
GTATATGCTATCCTAATTTATATCTGGGTAGCATATACTACCCAAATATCTGGATAGCATATGCTATCCT
AATCTATATCTGGGTAGCATATGCTATCCTAATCTATATCTGGGTAGCATAGGCTATCCTAATCTATATC
TGGGTAGCATATGCTATCCTAATCTATATCTGGGTAGTATATGCTATCCTAATTTATATCTGGGTAGCAT
AGGCTATCCTAATCTATATCTGGGTAGCATATGCTATCCTAATCTATATCTGGGTAGTATATGCTATCCT
AATCTGTATCCGGGTAGCATATGCTATCCTCATGCATATACAGTCAGCATATGATACCCAGTAGTAGAGT
GGGAGTGCTATCCTTTGCATATGCCGCCACCTCCCAAGGGGGCGTGAATTTTCGCTGCTTGTCCTTTTCC
TGCTGGTTGCTCCCATTCTTAGGTGAATTTAAGGAGGCCAGGCTAAAGCCGTCGCATGTCTGATTGCTCA
CCAGGTAAATGTCGCTAATGTTTTCCAACGCGAGAAGGTGTTGAGCGCGGAGCTGAGTGACGTGACAACA
TGGGTATGCCCAATTGCCCCATGTTGGGAGGACGAAAATGGTGACAAGACAGATGGCCAGAAATACACCA
ACAGCACGCATGATGTCTACTGGGGATTTATTCTTTAGTGCGGGGGAATACACGGCTTTTAATACGATTG
AGGGCGTCTCCTAACAAGTTACATCACTCCTGCCCTTCCTCACCCTCATCTCCATCACCTCCTTCATCTC
CGTCATCTCCGTCATCACCCTCCGCGGCAGCCCCTTCCACCATAGGTGGAAACCAGGGAGGCAAATCTAC
TCCATCGTCAAAGCTGCACACAGTCACCCTGATATTGCAGGTAGGAGCGGGCTTTGTCATAACAAGGTCC
TTAATCGCATCCTTCAAAACCTCAGCAAATATATGAGTTTGTAAAAAGACCATGAAATAACAGACAATGG
ACTCCCTTAGCGGGCCAGGTTGTGGGCCGGGTCCAGGGGCCATTCCAAAGGGGAGACGACTCAATGGTGT
AAGACGACATTGTGGAATAGCAAGGGCAGTTCCTCGCCTTAGGTTGTAAAGGGAGGTCTTACTACCTCCA
TATACGAACACACCGGCGACCCAAGTTCCTTCGTCGGTAGTCCTTTCTACGTGACTCCTAGCCAGGAGAG
CTCTTAAACCTTCTGCAATGTTCTCAAATTTCGGGTTGGAACCTCCTTGACCACGATGCTTTCCAAACCA
CCCTCCTTTTTTGCGCCTGCCTCCATCACCCTGACCCCGGGGTCCAGTGCTTGGGCCTTCTCCTGGGTCA
TCTGCGGGGCCCTGCTCTATCGCTCCCGGGGGCACGTCAGGCTCACCATCTGGGCCACCTTCTTGGTGGT
ATTCAAAATAATCGGCTTCCCCTACAGGGTGGAAAAATGGCCTTCTACCTGGAGGGGGCCTGCGCGGTGG
AGACCCGGATGATGATGACTGACTACTGGGACTCCTGGGCCTCTTTTCTCCACGTCCACGACCTCTCCCC
CTGGCTCTTTCACGACTTCCCCCCCTGGCTCTTTCACGTCCTCTACCCCGGCGGCCTCCACTACCTCCTC
GACCCCGGCCTCCACTACCTCCTCGACCCCGGCCTCCACTGCCTCCTCGACCCCGGCCTCCACCTCCTGC
TCCTGCCCCTCCTGCTCCTGCCCCTCCTCCTGCTCCTGCCCCTCCTGCCCCTCCTGCTCCTGCCCCTCCT
GCCCCTCCTGCTCCTGCCCCTCCTGCCCCTCCTGCTCCTGCCCCTCCTGCCCCTCCTCCTGCTCCTGCCC
CTCCTGCCCCTCCTCCTGCTCCTGCCCCTCCTGCCCCTCCTGCTCCTGCCCCTCCTGCCCCTCCTGCTCC
TGCCCCTCCTGCCCCTCCTGCTCCTGCCCCTCCTGCTCCTGCCCCTCCTGCTCCTGCCCCTCCTGCTCCT
GCCCCTCCTGCCCCTCCTGCCCCTCCTCCTGCTCCTGCCCCTCCTGCTCCTGCCCCTCCTGCCCCTCCTG
CCCCTCCTGCTCCTGCCCCTCCTCCTGCTCCTGCCCCTCCTGCCCCTCCTGCCCCTCCTCCTGCTCCTGC
CCCTCCTGCCCCTCCTCCTGCTCCTGCCCCTCCTCCTGCTCCTGCCCCTCCTGCCCCTCCTGCCCCTCCT
CCTGCTCCTGCCCCTCCTGCCCCTCCTCCTGCTCCTGCCCCTCCTCCTGCTCCTGCCCCTCCTGCCCCTC
CTGCCCCTCCTCCTGCTCCTGCCCCTCCTCCTGCTCCTGCCCCTCCTGCCCCTCCTGCCCCTCCTGCCCC
TCCTCCTGCTCCTGCCCCTCCTCCTGCTCCTGCCCCTCCTGCTCCTGCCCCTCCCGCTCCTGCTCCTGCT
CCTGTTCCACCGTGGGTCCCTTTGCAGCCAATGCAACTTGGACGTTTTTGGGGTCTCCGGACACCATCTC
TATGTCTTGGCCCTGATCCTGAGCCGCCCGGGGCTCCTGGTCTTCCGCCTCCTCGTCCTCGTCCTCTTCC
CCGTCCTCGTCCATGGTTATCACCCCCTCTTCTTTGAGGTCCACTGCCGCCGGAGCCTTCTGGTCCAGAT
GTGTCTCCCTTCTCTCCTAGGCCATTTCCAGGTCCTGTACCTGGCCCCTCGTCAGACATGATTCACACTA
AAAGAGATCAATAGACATCTTTATTAGACGACGCTCAGTGAATACAGGGAGTGCAGACTCCTGCCCCCTC
CAACAGCCCCCCCACCCTCATCCCCTTCATGGTCGCTGTCAGACAGATCCAGGTCTGAAAATTCCCCATC
CTCCGAACCATCCTCGTCCTCATCACCAATTACTCGCAGCCCGGAAAACTCCCGCTGAACATCCTCAAGA
TTTGCGTCCTGAGCCTCAAGCCAGGCCTCAAATTCCTCGTCCCCCTTTTTGCTGGACGGTAGGGATGGGG
ATTCTCGGGACCCCTCCTCTTCCTCTTCAAGGTCACCAGACAGAGATGCTACTGGGGCAACGGAAGAAAA
GCTGGGTGCGGCCTGTGAGGATCAGCTTATCGATGATAAGCTGTCAAACATGAGAATTCTTGAAGACGAA
AGGGCCTCGTGATACGCCTATTTTTATAGGTTAATGTCATGATAATAATGGTTTCTTAGACGTCAGGTGG
CACTTTTCGGGGAAATGTGCGCGGAACCCCTATTTGTTTATTTTTCTAAATACATTCAAATATGTATCCG
CTCATGAGACAATAACCCTGATAAATGCTTCAATAATATTGAAAAAGGAAGAGTATGAGTATTCAACATT
TCCGTGTCGCCCTTATTCCCTTTTTTGCGGCATTTTGCCTTCCTGTTTTTGCTCACCCAGAAACGCTGGT
GAAAGTAAAAGATGCTGAAGATCAGTTGGGTGCACGAGTGGGTTACATCGAACTGGATCTCAACAGCGGT
AAGATCCTTGAGAGTTTTCGCCCCGAAGAACGTTTTCCAATGATGAGCACTTTTAAAGTTCTGCTATGTG
GCGCGGTATTATCCCGTGTTGACGCCGGGCAAGAGCAACTCGGTCGCCGCATACACTATTCTCAGAATGA
CTTGGTTGAGTACTCACCAGTCACAGAAAAGCATCTTACGGATGGCATGACAGTAAGAGAATTATGCAGT
GCTGCCATAACCATGAGTGATAACACTGCGGCCAACTTACTTCTGACAACGATCGGAGGACCGAAGGAGC
TAACCGCTTTTTTGCACAACATGGGGGATCATGTAACTCGCCTTGATCGTTGGGAACCGGAGCTGAATGA
AGCCATACCAAACGACGAGCGTGACACCACGATGCCTGCAGCAATGGCAACAACGTTGCGCAAACTATTA
ACTGGCGAACTACTTACTCTAGCTTCCCGGCAACAATTAATAGACTGGATGGAGGCGGATAAAGTTGCAG
GACCACTTCTGCGCTCGGCCCTTCCGGCTGGCTGGTTTATTGCTGATAAATCTGGAGCCGGTGAGCGTGG
GTCTCGCGGTATCATTGCAGCACTGGGGCCAGATGGTAAGCCCTCCCGTATCGTAGTTATCTACACGACG
GGGAGTCAGGCAACTATGGATGAACGAAATAGACAGATCGCTGAGATAGGTGCCTCACTGATTAAGCATT
GGTAACTGTCAGACCAAGTTTACTCATATATACTTTAGATTGATTTAAAACTTCATTTTTAATTTAAAAG
GATCTAGGTGAAGATCCTTTTTGATAATCTCATGACCAAAATCCCTTAACGTGAGTTTTCGTTCCACTGA
GCGTCAGACCCCGTAGAAAAGATCAAAGGATCTTCTTGAGATCCTTTTTTTCTGCGCGTAATCTGCTGCT
TGCAAACAAAAAAACCACCGCTACCAGCGGTGGTTTGTTTGCCGGATCAAGAGCTACCAACTCTTTTTCC
GAAGGTAACTGGCTTCAGCAGAGCGCAGATACCAAATACTGTCCTTCTAGTGTAGCCGTAGTTAGGCCAC
CACTTCAAGAACTCTGTAGCACCGCCTACATACCTCGCTCTGCTAATCCTGTTACCAGTGGCTGCTGCCA
GTGGCGATAAGTCGTGTCTTACCGGGTTGGACTCAAGACGATAGTTACCGGATAAGGCGCAGCGGTCGGG
CTGAACGGGGGGTTCGTGCACACAGCCCAGCTTGGAGCGAACGACCTACACCGAACTGAGATACCTACAG
CGTGAGCTATGAGAAAGCGCCACGCTTCCCGAAGGGAGAAAGGCGGACAGGTATCCGGTAAGCGGCAGGG
TCGGAACAGGAGAGCGCACGAGGGAGCTTCCAGGGGGAAACGCCTGGTATCTTTATAGTCCTGTCGGGTT
TCGCCACCTCTGACTTGAGCGTCGATTTTTGTGATGCTCGTCAGGGGGGCGGAGCCTATGGAAAAACGCC
AGCAACGCGGCCTTTTTACGGTTCCTGGCCTTTTGCTGGCCTTGAAGCTGTCCCTGATGGTCGTCATCTA
CCTGCCTGGACAGCATGGCCTGCAACGCGGGCATCCCGATGCCGCCGGAAGCGAGAAGAATCATAATGGG
GAAGGCCATCCAGCCTCGCGTCGCGAACGCCAGCAAGACGTAGCCCAGCGCGTCGGCCCCGAGATGCGCC
GCGTGCGGCTGCTGGAGATGGCGGACGCGATGGATATGTTCTGCCAAGGGTTGGTTTGCGCATTCACAGT
TCTCCGCAAGAATTGATTGGCTCCAATTCTTGGAGTGGTGAATCCGTTAGCGAGGTGCCGCCCTGCTTCA
TCCCCGTGGCCCGTTGCTCGCGTTTGCTGGCGGTGTCCCCGGAAGAAATATATTTGCATGTCTTTAGTTC
TATGATGACACAAACCCCGCCCAGCGTCTTGTCATTGGCGAATTCGAACACGCAGATGCAGTCGGGGCGG
CGCGGTCCGAGGTCCACTTCGCATATTAAGGTGACGCGTGTGGCCTCGAACACCGAGCGACCCTGCAGCG
ACCCGCTTAACAGCGTCAACAGCGTGCCGCAGATCCCGGGGGGCAATGAGATATGAAAAAGCCTGAACTC
ACCGCGACGTCTGTCGAGAAGTTTCTGATCGAAAAGTTCGACAGCGTCTCCGACCTGATGCAGCTCTCGG
AGGGCGAAGAATCTCGTGCTTTCAGCTTCGATGTAGGAGGGCGTGGATATGTCCTGCGGGTAAATAGCTG
CGCCGATGGTTTCTACAAAGATCGTTATGTTTATCGGCACTTTGCATCGGCCGCGCTCCCGATTCCGGAA
GTGCTTGACATTGGGGAATTCAGCGAGAGCCTGACCTATTGCATCTCCCGCCGTGCACAGGGTGTCACGT
TGCAAGACCTGCCTGAAACCGAACTGCCCGCTGTTCTGCAGCCGGTCGCGGAGGCCATGGATGCGATCGC
TGCGGCCGATCTTAGCCAGACGAGCGGGTTCGGCCCATTCGGACCGCAAGGAATCGGTCAATACACTACA
TGGCGTGATTTCATATGCGCGATTGCTGATCCCCATGTGTATCACTGGCAAACTGTGATGGACGACACCG
TCAGTGCGTCCGTCGCGCAGGCTCTCGATGAGCTGATGCTTTGGGCCGAGGACTGCCCCGAAGTCCGGCA
CCTCGTGCACGCGGATTTCGGCTCCAACAATGTCCTGACGGACAATGGCCGCATAACAGCGGTCATTGAC
TGGAGCGAGGCGATGTTCGGGGATTCCCAATACGAGGTCGCCAACATCTTCTTCTGGAGGCCGTGGTTGG
CTTGTATGGAGCAGCAGACGCGCTACTTCGAGCGGAGGCATCCGGAGCTTGCAGGATCGCCGCGGCTCCG
GGCGTATATGCTCCGCATTGGTCTTGACCAACTCTATCAGAGCTTGGTTGACGGCAATTTCGATGATGCA
GCTTGGGCGCAGGGTCGATGCGACGCAATCGTCCGATCCGGAGCCGGGACTGTCGGGCGTACACAAATCG
CCCGCAGAAGCGCGGCCGTCTGGACCGATGGCTGTGTAGAAGTACTCGCCGATAGTGGAAACCGACGCCC
CAGCACTCGTCCGGATCGGGAGATGGGGGAGGCTAACTGAAACACGGAAGGAGACAATACCGGAAGGAAC
CCGCGCTATGACGGCAATAAAAAGACAGAATAAAACGCACGGGTGTTGGGTCGTTTGTTCATAAACGCGG
GGTTCGGTCCCAGGGCTGGCACTCTGTCGATACCCCACCGAGACCCCATTGGGGCCAATACGCCCGCGTT
TCTTCCTTTTCCCCACCCCACCCCCCAAGTTCGGGTGAAGGCCCAGGGCTCGCAGCCAACGTCGGGGCGG
CAGGCCCTGCCATAGCCACTGGCCCCGTGGGTTAGGGACGGGGTCCCCCATGGGGAATGGTTTATGGTTC
GTGGGGGTTATTATTTTGGGCGTTGCGTGGGGTCAGGTCCACGACTGGACTGAGCAGACAGACCCATGGT
TTTTGGATGGCCTGGGCATGGACCGCATGTACTGGCGCGACACGAACACCGGGCGTCTGTGGCTGCCAAA
CACCCCCGACCCCCAAAAACCACCGCGCGGATTTCTGGCGTGCCAAGCTAGTCGACCAATTCTCATGTTT
GACAGCTTATCATCGCAGATCCGGGCAACGTTGTTGCCATTGCTGCAGGCGCAGAACTGGTAGGTATGGA
AGATCTATACATTGAATCAATATTGGCAATTAGCCATATTAGTCATTGGTTATATAGCATAAATCAATAT
TGGCTATTGGCCATTGCATACGTTGTATCTATATCATAATATGTACATTTATATTGGCTCATGTCCAATA
TGACCGCCATGTTGACATTGATTATTGACTAGTTATTAATAGTAATCAATTACGGGGTCATTAGTTCATA
GCCCATATATGGAGTTCCGCGTTACATAACTTACGGTAAATGGCCCGCCTGGCTGACCGCCCAACGACCC
CCGCCCATTGACGTCAATAATGACGTATGTTCCCATAGTAACGCCAATAGGGACTTTCCATTGACGTCAA
TGGGTGGAGTATTTACGGTAAACTGCCCACTTGGCAGTACATCAAGTGTATCATATGCCAAGTCCGCCCC
CTATTGACGTCAATGACGGTAAATGGCCCGCCTGGCATTATGCCCAGTACATGACCTTACGGGACTTTCC
TACTTGGCAGTACATCTACGTATTAGTCATCGCTATTACCATGGTGATGCGGTTTTGGCAGTACACCAAT
GGGCGTGGATAGCGGTTTGACTCACGGGGATTTCCAAGTCTCCACCCCATTGACGTCAATGGGAGTTTGT
TTTGGCACCAAAATCAACGGGACTTTCCAAAATGTCGTAATAACCCCGCCCCGTTGACGCAAATGGGCGG
TAGGCGTGTACGGTGGGAGGTCTATATAAGCAGAGCTCGTTTAGTGAACCGTCAGATCTCTAGAAGCTGG
GTACCAGCTGCTAGCGCCACCATGGAGACCACCCCCCTGAACAGTCAAAAGCAACTCTCTGCCTGTGAGG
ATGGAGAGGACTGTCAGGAGAATGGCGTTCTTCAAAAGGTTGTACCCACCCCTGGAGATAAGGTGGAAAG
CGGCCAGATTTCCAACGGCTACAGCGCCGTGCCATCACCTGGAGCCGGGGATGATACACGGCACAGCATT
CCCGCAACCACCACGACACTGGTTGCAGAGCTTCACCAGGGCGAGAGGGAGACGTGGGGCAAAAAGGTAG
ATTTTCTGCTTTCCGTGATCGGTTACGCGGTCGATCTGGGGAACGTGTGGAGGTTCCCTTACATTTGTTA
CCAAAACGGAGGGGGTGCCTTCTTGCTGCCCTACACAATTATGGCGATTTTTGGGGGTATCCCGCTCTTC
TACATGGAACTGGCCTTGGGTCAGTACCACCGGAACGGCTGCATTAGCATTTGGCGCAAGATATGCCCCA
TTTTCAAGGGAATCGGATACGCAATCTGTATAATCGCGTTCTATATTGCATCATATTACAACACCATCAT
GGCCTGGGCCCTTTATTACTTGATCAGCAGTTTCACCGACCAATTGCCGTGGACGAGCTGTAAGAACTCA
TGGAATACCGGGAACTGTACCAACTACTTCTCTGAGGACAGCTCAGGAGGTAGCGGGGGTGAACAGAAGC
TGATTAGCGAGGAGGACTTGGGCAGTCCAGGCGGAAGCGGCAACATCACTTGGACACTCCATAGTACGAG
CCCCGCAGAGGAGTTTTACACCAGGCACGTACTGCAGATTCATAGGAGCAAGGGTCTGCAAGACCTGGGC
GGTATTAGCTGGCAGCTCGCATTGTGCATAATGTTGATCTTTACGGTGATCTATTTCTCTATCTGGAAGG
GAGTAAAGACATCCGGCAAGGTGGTGTGGGTGACGGCGACCTTCCCCTACATTATACTCAGCGTGTTGTT
GGTGAGGGGGGCAACCCTGCCTGGGGCCTGGCGAGGCGTGCTGTTCTATCTCAAGCCAAACTGGCAGAAG
CTTCTTGAAACCGGAGTGTGGATCGACGCGGCCGCGCAAATCTTCTTTTCCCTCGGTCCCGGCTTCGGGG
TCCTTCTGGCATTCGCAAGCTACAACAAGTTCAACAATAACTGCTACCAGGACGCCCTCGTGACAAGTGT
AGTGAACTGCATGACCTCTTTCGTGAGCGGGTTTGTGATCTTCACAGTACTCGGATATATGGCTGAGATG
AGGAACATGGATGTTAGTGAGGTTGCCAAAGACGCTGGCCCGAGCCTGTTGTTCATCACATACGCCGAGG
CTATCGCGAACATGCCCGCATCTACTTTCTTCGCCATCATCTTTTTCCTGATGCTGATAACCCTTGGGCT
GGATAGCACCTTCGCCGGACTGGAGGGTGTCATCACTGCCGTTCTCGACGAGTTCCCCCATGTGTGGGCC
AAGCGACGGGAAAGGTTCGTGCTGGCCGTCGTAATCACATGCTTCTTCGGCTCACTGGTGACCCTTACCT
TTGGCGGTGCGTACGTGGTCAAGCTGCTCGAAGAGTACGCCACTGGACCGGCGGTTCTGACCGTGGCATT
GATCGAGGCCGTGGCCGTAAGCTGGTTTTACGGCATCACGCAGTTCTGTAGGGACGTGAAAGAGATGCTG
GGCTTTTCTCCCGGTTGGTTTTGGAGGATTTGTTGGGTAGCAATTAGCCCCCTGTTTCTCCTTTTCATTA
TTTGCTCTTTTCTGATGTCTCCACCGCAGCTCCGACTGTTTCAGTACAACTACCCCTACTGGTCAATTAT
CCTGGGCTATTGTATCGGCACCTCAAGTTTCATCTGCATCCCCACATACATCGCATACAGACTGATAATT
ACGCCCGGTACTTTTAAGGAGCGAATCATTAAAAGCATAACCCCCGAAACCCCCACCGAGATCCCTTGTG
GCGATATAAGACTCAATGCGGTCTAATAGCTCGAG
