>Addgene plasmid #107486 | pCEP4-SERTE392M-myc | addgene partial sequence | sequence record 205666 | Addgene Partial NGS Result
TTCCACCGTGGGTCCCTTTGCAGCCAATGCAACTTGGACGTTTTTGGGGTCTCCGGACACCATCTCTATG
TCTTGGCCCTGATCCTGAGCCGCCCGGGGCTCCTGGTCTTCCGCCTCCTCGTCCTCGTCCTCTTCCCCGT
CCTCGTCCATGGTTATCACCCCCTCTTCTTTGAGGTCCACTGCCGCCGGAGCCTTCTGGTCCAGATGTGT
CTCCCTTCTCTCCTAGGCCATTTCCAGGTCCTGTACCTGGCCCCTCGTCAGACATGATTCACACTAAAAG
AGATCAATAGACATCTTTATTAGACGACGCTCAGTGAATACAGGGAGTGCAGACTCCTGCCCCCTCCAAC
AGCCCCCCCACCCTCATCCCCTTCATGGTCGCTGTCAGACAGATCCAGGTCTGAAAATTCCCCATCCTCC
GAACCATCCTCGTCCTCATCACCAATTACTCGCAGCCCGGAAAACTCCCGCTGAACATCCTCAAGATTTG
CGTCCTGAGCCTCAAGCCAGGCCTCAAATTCCTCGTCCCCCTTTTTGCTGGACGGTAGGGATGGGGATTC
TCGGGACCCCTCCTCTTCCTCTTCAAGGTCACCAGACAGAGATGCTACTGGGGCAACGGAAGAAAAGCTG
GGTGCGGCCTGTGAGGATCAGCTTATCGATGATAAGCTGTCAAACATGAGAATTCTTGAAGACGAAAGGG
CCTCGTGATACGCCTATTTTTATAGGTTAATGTCATGATAATAATGGTTTCTTAGACGTCAGGTGGCACT
TTTCGGGGAAATGTGCGCGGAACCCCTATTTGTTTATTTTTCTAAATACATTCAAATATGTATCCGCTCA
TGAGACAATAACCCTGATAAATGCTTCAATAATATTGAAAAAGGAAGAGTATGAGTATTCAACATTTCCG
TGTCGCCCTTATTCCCTTTTTTGCGGCATTTTGCCTTCCTGTTTTTGCTCACCCAGAAACGCTGGTGAAA
GTAAAAGATGCTGAAGATCAGTTGGGTGCACGAGTGGGTTACATCGAACTGGATCTCAACAGCGGTAAGA
TCCTTGAGAGTTTTCGCCCCGAAGAACGTTTTCCAATGATGAGCACTTTTAAAGTTCTGCTATGTGGCGC
GGTATTATCCCGTGTTGACGCCGGGCAAGAGCAACTCGGTCGCCGCATACACTATTCTCAGAATGACTTG
GTTGAGTACTCACCAGTCACAGAAAAGCATCTTACGGATGGCATGACAGTAAGAGAATTATGCAGTGCTG
CCATAACCATGAGTGATAACACTGCGGCCAACTTACTTCTGACAACGATCGGAGGACCGAAGGAGCTAAC
CGCTTTTTTGCACAACATGGGGGATCATGTAACTCGCCTTGATCGTTGGGAACCGGAGCTGAATGAAGCC
ATACCAAACGACGAGCGTGACACCACGATGCCTGCAGCAATGGCAACAACGTTGCGCAAACTATTAACTG
GCGAACTACTTACTCTAGCTTCCCGGCAACAATTAATAGACTGGATGGAGGCGGATAAAGTTGCAGGACC
ACTTCTGCGCTCGGCCCTTCCGGCTGGCTGGTTTATTGCTGATAAATCTGGAGCCGGTGAGCGTGGGTCT
CGCGGTATCATTGCAGCACTGGGGCCAGATGGTAAGCCCTCCCGTATCGTAGTTATCTACACGACGGGGA
GTCAGGCAACTATGGATGAACGAAATAGACAGATCGCTGAGATAGGTGCCTCACTGATTAAGCATTGGTA
ACTGTCAGACCAAGTTTACTCATATATACTTTAGATTGATTTAAAACTTCATTTTTAATTTAAAAGGATC
TAGGTGAAGATCCTTTTTGATAATCTCATGACCAAAATCCCTTAACGTGAGTTTTCGTTCCACTGAGCGT
CAGACCCCGTAGAAAAGATCAAAGGATCTTCTTGAGATCCTTTTTTTCTGCGCGTAATCTGCTGCTTGCA
AACAAAAAAACCACCGCTACCAGCGGTGGTTTGTTTGCCGGATCAAGAGCTACCAACTCTTTTTCCGAAG
GTAACTGGCTTCAGCAGAGCGCAGATACCAAATACTGTCCTTCTAGTGTAGCCGTAGTTAGGCCACCACT
TCAAGAACTCTGTAGCACCGCCTACATACCTCGCTCTGCTAATCCTGTTACCAGTGGCTGCTGCCAGTGG
CGATAAGTCGTGTCTTACCGGGTTGGACTCAAGACGATAGTTACCGGATAAGGCGCAGCGGTCGGGCTGA
ACGGGGGGTTCGTGCACACAGCCCAGCTTGGAGCGAACGACCTACACCGAACTGAGATACCTACAGCGTG
AGCTATGAGAAAGCGCCACGCTTCCCGAAGGGAGAAAGGCGGACAGGTATCCGGTAAGCGGCAGGGTCGG
AACAGGAGAGCGCACGAGGGAGCTTCCAGGGGGAAACGCCTGGTATCTTTATAGTCCTGTCGGGTTTCGC
CACCTCTGACTTGAGCGTCGATTTTTGTGATGCTCGTCAGGGGGGCGGAGCCTATGGAAAAACGCCAGCA
ACGCGGCCTTTTTACGGTTCCTGGCCTTTTGCTGGCCTTGAAGCTGTCCCTGATGGTCGTCATCTACCTG
CCTGGACAGCATGGCCTGCAACGCGGGCATCCCGATGCCGCCGGAAGCGAGAAGAATCATAATGGGGAAG
GCCATCCAGCCTCGCGTCGCGAACGCCAGCAAGACGTAGCCCAGCGCGTCGGCCCCGAGATGCGCCGCGT
GCGGCTGCTGGAGATGGCGGACGCGATGGATATGTTCTGCCAAGGGTTGGTTTGCGCATTCACAGTTCTC
CGCAAGAATTGATTGGCTCCAATTCTTGGAGTGGTGAATCCGTTAGCGAGGTGCCGCCCTGCTTCATCCC
CGTGGCCCGTTGCTCGCGTTTGCTGGCGGTGTCCCCGGAAGAAATATATTTGCATGTCTTTAGTTCTATG
ATGACACAAACCCCGCCCAGCGTCTTGTCATTGGCGAATTCGAACACGCAGATGCAGTCGGGGCGGCGCG
GTCCGAGGTCCACTTCGCATATTAAGGTGACGCGTGTGGCCTCGAACACCGAGCGACCCTGCAGCGACCC
GCTTAACAGCGTCAACAGCGTGCCGCAGATCCCGGGGGGCAATGAGATATGAAAAAGCCTGAACTCACCG
CGACGTCTGTCGAGAAGTTTCTGATCGAAAAGTTCGACAGCGTCTCCGACCTGATGCAGCTCTCGGAGGG
CGAAGAATCTCGTGCTTTCAGCTTCGATGTAGGAGGGCGTGGATATGTCCTGCGGGTAAATAGCTGCGCC
GATGGTTTCTACAAAGATCGTTATGTTTATCGGCACTTTGCATCGGCCGCGCTCCCGATTCCGGAAGTGC
TTGACATTGGGGAATTCAGCGAGAGCCTGACCTATTGCATCTCCCGCCGTGCACAGGGTGTCACGTTGCA
AGACCTGCCTGAAACCGAACTGCCCGCTGTTCTGCAGCCGGTCGCGGAGGCCATGGATGCGATCGCTGCG
GCCGATCTTAGCCAGACGAGCGGGTTCGGCCCATTCGGACCGCAAGGAATCGGTCAATACACTACATGGC
GTGATTTCATATGCGCGATTGCTGATCCCCATGTGTATCACTGGCAAACTGTGATGGACGACACCGTCAG
TGCGTCCGTCGCGCAGGCTCTCGATGAGCTGATGCTTTGGGCCGAGGACTGCCCCGAAGTCCGGCACCTC
GTGCACGCGGATTTCGGCTCCAACAATGTCCTGACGGACAATGGCCGCATAACAGCGGTCATTGACTGGA
GCGAGGCGATGTTCGGGGATTCCCAATACGAGGTCGCCAACATCTTCTTCTGGAGGCCGTGGTTGGCTTG
TATGGAGCAGCAGACGCGCTACTTCGAGCGGAGGCATCCGGAGCTTGCAGGATCGCCGCGGCTCCGGGCG
TATATGCTCCGCATTGGTCTTGACCAACTCTATCAGAGCTTGGTTGACGGCAATTTCGATGATGCAGCTT
GGGCGCAGGGTCGATGCGACGCAATCGTCCGATCCGGAGCCGGGACTGTCGGGCGTACACAAATCGCCCG
CAGAAGCGCGGCCGTCTGGACCGATGGCTGTGTAGAAGTACTCGCCGATAGTGGAAACCGACGCCCCAGC
ACTCGTCCGGATCGGGAGATGGGGGAGGCTAACTGAAACACGGAAGGAGACAATACCGGAAGGAACCCGC
GCTATGACGGCAATAAAAAGACAGAATAAAACGCACGGGTGTTGGGTCGTTTGTTCATAAACGCGGGGTT
CGGTCCCAGGGCTGGCACTCTGTCGATACCCCACCGAGACCCCATTGGGGCCAATACGCCCGCGTTTCTT
CCTTTTCCCCACCCCACCCCCCAAGTTCGGGTGAAGGCCCAGGGCTCGCAGCCAACGTCGGGGCGGCAGG
CCCTGCCATAGCCACTGGCCCCGTGGGTTAGGGACGGGGTCCCCCATGGGGAATGGTTTATGGTTCGTGG
GGGTTATTATTTTGGGCGTTGCGTGGGGTCAGGTCCACGACTGGACTGAGCAGACAGACCCATGGTTTTT
GGATGGCCTGGGCATGGACCGCATGTACTGGCGCGACACGAACACCGGGCGTCTGTGGCTGCCAAACACC
CCCGACCCCCAAAAACCACCGCGCGGATTTCTGGCGTGCCAAGCTAGTCGACCAATTCTCATGTTTGACA
GCTTATCATCGCAGATCCGGGCAACGTTGTTGCCATTGCTGCAGGCGCAGAACTGGTAGGTATGGAAGAT
CTATACATTGAATCAATATTGGCAATTAGCCATATTAGTCATTGGTTATATAGCATAAATCAATATTGGC
TATTGGCCATTGCATACGTTGTATCTATATCATAATATGTACATTTATATTGGCTCATGTCCAATATGAC
CGCCATGTTGACATTGATTATTGACTAGTTATTAATAGTAATCAATTACGGGGTCATTAGTTCATAGCCC
ATATATGGAGTTCCGCGTTACATAACTTACGGTAAATGGCCCGCCTGGCTGACCGCCCAACGACCCCCGC
CCATTGACGTCAATAATGACGTATGTTCCCATAGTAACGCCAATAGGGACTTTCCATTGACGTCAATGGG
TGGAGTATTTACGGTAAACTGCCCACTTGGCAGTACATCAAGTGTATCATATGCCAAGTCCGCCCCCTAT
TGACGTCAATGACGGTAAATGGCCCGCCTGGCATTATGCCCAGTACATGACCTTACGGGACTTTCCTACT
TGGCAGTACATCTACGTATTAGTCATCGCTATTACCATGGTGATGCGGTTTTGGCAGTACACCAATGGGC
GTGGATAGCGGTTTGACTCACGGGGATTTCCAAGTCTCCACCCCATTGACGTCAATGGGAGTTTGTTTTG
GCACCAAAATCAACGGGACTTTCCAAAATGTCGTAATAACCCCGCCCCGTTGACGCAAATGGGCGGTAGG
CGTGTACGGTGGGAGGTCTATATAAGCAGAGCTCGTTTAGTGAACCGTCAGATCTCTAGAAGCTGGGTAC
CAGCTGCTAGCGCCACCATGGAGACCACCCCCCTGAACAGTCAAAAGCAACTCTCTGCCTGTGAGGATGG
AGAGGACTGTCAGGAGAATGGCGTTCTTCAAAAGGTTGTACCCACCCCTGGAGATAAGGTGGAAAGCGGC
CAGATTTCCAACGGCTACAGCGCCGTGCCATCACCTGGAGCCGGGGATGATACACGGCACAGCATTCCCG
CAACCACCACGACACTGGTTGCAGAGCTTCACCAGGGCGAGAGGGAGACGTGGGGCAAAAAGGTAGATTT
TCTGCTTTCCGTGATCGGTTACGCGGTCGATCTGGGGAACGTGTGGAGGTTCCCTTACATTTGTTACCAA
AACGGAGGGGGTGCCTTCTTGCTGCCCTACACAATTATGGCGATTTTTGGGGGTATCCCGCTCTTCTACA
TGGAACTGGCCTTGGGTCAGTACCACCGGAACGGCTGCATTAGCATTTGGCGCAAGATATGCCCCATTTT
CAAGGGAATCGGATACGCAATCTGTATAATCGCGTTCTATATTGCATCATATTACAACACCATCATGGCC
TGGGCCCTTTATTACTTGATCAGCAGTTTCACCGACCAATTGCCGTGGACGAGCTGTAAGAACTCATGGA
ATACCGGGAACTGTACCAACTACTTCTCTGAGGACAGCTCAGGAGGTAGCGGGGGTGAACAGAAGCTGAT
TAGCGAGGAGGACTTGGGCAGTCCAGGCGGAAGCGGCAACATCACTTGGACACTCCATAGTACGAGCCCC
GCAGAGGAGTTTTACACCAGGCACGTACTGCAGATTCATAGGAGCAAGGGTCTGCAAGACCTGGGCGGTA
TTAGCTGGCAGCTCGCATTGTGCATAATGTTGATCTTTACGGTGATCTATTTCTCTATCTGGAAGGGAGT
AAAGACATCCGGCAAGGTGGTGTGGGTGACGGCGACCTTCCCCTACATTATACTCAGCGTGTTGTTGGTG
AGGGGGGCAACCCTGCCTGGGGCCTGGCGAGGCGTGCTGTTCTATCTCAAGCCAAACTGGCAGAAGCTTC
TTGAAACCGGAGTGTGGATCGACGCGGCCGCGCAAATCTTCTTTTCCCTCGGTCCCGGCTTCGGGGTCCT
TCTGGCATTCGCAAGCTACAACAAGTTCAACAATAACTGCTACCAGGACGCCCTCGTGACAAGTGTAGTG
AACTGCATGACCTCTTTCGTGAGCGGGTTTGTGATCTTCACAGTACTCGGATATATGGCTGAGATGAGGA
ACATGGATGTTAGTGAGGTTGCCAAAGACGCTGGCCCGAGCCTGTTGTTCATCACATACGCCGAGGCTAT
CGCGAACATGCCCGCATCTACTTTCTTCGCCATCATCTTTTTCCTGATGCTGATAACCCTTGGGCTGGAT
AGCACCTTCGCCGGACTGGAGGGTGTCATCACTGCCGTTCTCGACGAGTTCCCCCATGTGTGGGCCAAGC
GACGGGAAAGGTTCGTGCTGGCCGTCGTAATCACATGCTTCTTCGGCTCACTGGTGACCCTTACCTTTGG
CGGTGCGTACGTGGTCAAGCTGCTCGAAGAGTACGCCACTGGACCGGCGGTTCTGACCGTGGCATTGATC
GAGGCCGTGGCCGTAAGCTGGTTTTACGGCATCACGCAGTTCTGTAGGGACGTGAAAGAGATGCTGGGCT
TTTCTCCCGGTTGGTTTTGGAGGATTTGTTGGGTAGCAATTAGCCCCCTGTTTCTCCTTTTCATTATTTG
CTCTTTTCTGATGTCTCCACCGCAGCTCCGACTGTTTCAGTACAACTACCCCTACTGGTCAATTATCCTG
GGCTATTGTATCGGCACCTCAAGTTTCATCTGCATCCCCACATACATCGCATACAGACTGATAATTACGC
CCGGTACTTTTAAGGAGCGAATCATTAAAAGCATAACCCCCGAAACCCCCACCGAGATCCCTTGTGGCGA
TATAAGACTCAATGCGGTCTAATAGCTCGAGGCCGGCAAGGCCGGATCCAGACATGATAAGATACATTGA
TGAGTTTGGACAAACCACAACTAGAATGCAGTGAAAAAAATGCTTTATTTGTGAAATTTGTGATGCTATT
GCTTTATTTGTAACCATTATAAGCTGCAATAAACAAGTTAACAACAACAATTGCATTCATTTTATGTTTC
AGGTTCAGGGGGAGGTGTGGGAGGTTTTTTAAAGCAAGTAAAACCTCTACAAATGTGGTATGGCTGATTA
TGATCCGGCTGCCTCGCGCGTTTCGGTGATGACGGTGAAAACCTCTGACACATGCAGCTCCCGGAGACGG
TCACAGCTTGTCTGTAAGCGGATGCCGGGAGCAGACAAGCCCGTCAGGGCGCGTCAGCGGGTGTTGGCGG
GTGTCGGGGCGCAGCCATGAGGTCGACTCTAGAGGATCGATCCCCGCCCCGGACGAACTAAACCTGACTA
CGACATCTCTGCCCCTTCTTCGCGGGGCAGTGCATGTAATCCCTTCAGTTGGTTGGTACAACTTGCCAAC
TGGGCCCTGTTCCACATGTGACACGGGGGGGGACCAAACACAAAGGGGTTCTCTGACTGTAGTTGACATC
CTTATAAATGGATGTGCACATTTGCCAACACTGAGTGGCTTTCATCCTGGAGCAGACTTTGCAGTCTGTG
GACTGCAACACAACATTGCCTTTATGTGTAACTCTTGGCTGAAGCTCTTACACCAATGCTGGGGGACATG
TACCTCCCAGGGGCCCAGGAAGACTACGGGAGGCTACACCAACGTCAATCAGAGGGGCCTGTGTAGCTAC
CGATAAGCGGACCCTCAAGAGGGCATTAGCAATAGTGTTTATAAGGCCCCCTTGTTAACCCTAAACGGGT
AGCATATGCTTCCCGGGTAGTAGTATATACTATCCAGACTAACCCTAATTCAATAGCATATGTTACCCAA
CGGGAAGCATATGCTATCGAATTAGGGTTAGTAAAAGGGTCCTAAGGAACAGCGATATCTCCCACCCCAT
GAGCTGTCACGGTTTTATTTACATGGGGTCAGGATTCCACGAGGGTAGTGAACCATTTTAGTCACAAGGG
CAGTGGCTGAAGATCAAGGAGCGGGCAGTGAACTCTCCTGAATCTTCGCCTGCTTCTTCATTCTCCTTCG
TTTAGCTAATAGAATAACTGCTGAGTTGTGAACAGTAAGGTGTATGTGAGGTGCTCGAAAACAAGGTTTC
AGGTGACGCCCCCAGAATAAAATTTGGACGGGGGGTTCAGTGGTGGCATTGTGCTATGACACCAATATAA
CCCTCACAAACCCCTTGGGCAATAAATACTAGTGTAGGAATGAAACATTCTGAATATCTTTAACAATAGA
AATCCATGGGGTGGGGACAAGCCGTAAAGACTGGATGTCCATCTCACACGAATTTATGGCTATGGGCAAC
ACATAATCCTAGTGCAATATGATACTGGGGTTATTAAGATGTGTCCCAGGCAGGGACCAAGACAGGTGAA
CCATGTTGTTACACTCTATTTGTAACAAGGGGAAAGAGAGTGGACGCCGACAGCAGCGGACTCCACTGGT
TGTCTCTAACACCCCCGAAAATTAAACGGGGCTCCACGCCAATGGGGCCCATAAACAAAGACAAGTGGCC
ACTCTTTTTTTTGAAATTGTGGAGTGGGGGCACGCGTCAGCCCCCACACGCCGCCCTGCGGTTTTGGACT
GTAAAATAAGGGTGTAATAACTTGGCTGATTGTAACCCCGCTAACCACTGCGGTCAAACCACTTGCCCAC
AAAACCACTAATGGCACCCCGGGGAATACCTGCATAAGTAGGTGGGCGGGCCAAGATAGGGGCGCGATTG
CTGCGATCTGGAGGACAAATTACACACACTTGCGCCTGAGCGCCAAGCACAGGGTTGTTGGTCCTCATAT
TCACGAGGTCGCTGAGAGCACGGTGGGCTAATGTTGCCATGGGTAGCATATACTACCCAAATATCTGGAT
AGCATATGCTATCCTAATCTATATCTGGGTAGCATAGGCTATCCTAATCTATATCTGGGTAGCATATGCT
ATCCTAATCTATATCTGGGTAGTATATGCTATCCTAATTTATATCTGGGTAGCATAGGCTATCCTAATCT
ATATCTGGGTAGCATATGCTATCCTAATCTATATCTGGGTAGTATATGCTATCCTAATCTGTATCCGGGT
AGCATATGCTATCCTAATAGAGATTAGGGTAGTATATGCTATCCTAATTTATATCTGGGTAGCATATACT
ACCCAAATATCTGGATAGCATATGCTATCCTAATCTATATCTGGGTAGCATATGCTATCCTAATCTATAT
CTGGGTAGCATAGGCTATCCTAATCTATATCTGGGTAGCATATGCTATCCTAATCTATATCTGGGTAGTA
TATGCTATCCTAATTTATATCTGGGTAGCATAGGCTATCCTAATCTATATCTGGGTAGCATATGCTATCC
TAATCTATATCTGGGTAGTATATGCTATCCTAATCTGTATCCGGGTAGCATATGCTATCCTCATGCATAT
ACAGTCAGCATATGATACCCAGTAGTAGAGTGGGAGTGCTATCCTTTGCATATGCCGCCACCTCCCAAGG
GGGCGTGAATTTTCGCTGCTTGTCCTTTTCCTGCTGGTTGCTCCCATTCTTAGGTGAATTTAAGGAGGCC
AGGCTAAAGCCGTCGCATGTCTGATTGCTCACCAGGTAAATGTCGCTAATGTTTTCCAACGCGAGAAGGT
GTTGAGCGCGGAGCTGAGTGACGTGACAACATGGGTATGCCCAATTGCCCCATGTTGGGAGGACGAAAAT
GGTGACAAGACAGATGGCCAGAAATACACCAACAGCACGCATGATGTCTACTGGGGATTTATTCTTTAGT
GCGGGGGAATACACGGCTTTTAATACGATTGAGGGCGTCTCCTAACAAGTTACATCACTCCTGCCCTTCC
TCACCCTCATCTCCATCACCTCCTTCATCTCCGTCATCTCCGTCATCACCCTCCGCGGCAGCCCCTTCCA
CCATAGGTGGAAACCAGGGAGGCAAATCTACTCCATCGTCAAAGCTGCACACAGTCACCCTGATATTGCA
GGTAGGAGCGGGCTTTGTCATAACAAGGTCCTTAATCGCATCCTTCAAAACCTCAGCAAATATATGAGTT
TGTAAAAAGACCATGAAATAACAGACAATGGACTCCCTTAGCGGGCCAGGTTGTGGGCCGGGTCCAGGGG
CCATTCCAAAGGGGAGACGACTCAATGGTGTAAGACGACATTGTGGAATAGCAAGGGCAGTTCCTCGCCT
TAGGTTGTAAAGGGAGGTCTTACTACCTCCATATACGAACACACCGGCGACCCAAGTTCCTTCGTCGGTA
GTCCTTTCTACGTGACTCCTAGCCAGGAGAGCTCTTAAACCTTCTGCAATGTTCTCAAATTTCGGGTTGG
AACCTCCTTGACCACGATGCTTTCCAAACCACCCTCCTTTTTTGCGCCTGCCTCCATCACCCTGACCCCG
GGGTCCAGTGCTTGGGCCTTCTCCTGGGTCATCTGCGGGGCCCTGCTCTATCGCTCCCGGGGGCACGTCA
GGCTCACCATCTGGGCCACCTTCTTGGTGGTATTCAAAATAATCGGCTTCCCCTACAGGGTGGAAAAATG
GCCTTCTACCTGGAGGGGGCCTGCGCGGTGGAGACCCGGATGATGATGACTGACTACTGGGACTCCTGGG
CCTCTTTTCTCCACGTCCACGACCTCTCCCCCTGGCTCTTTCACGACTTCCCCCCCTGGCTCTTTCACGT
CCTCTACCCCGGCGGCCTCCACTACCTCCTCGACCCCGGCCTCCACTACCTCCTCGACCCCGGCCTCCAC
TGCCTCCTCGACCCCGGCCTCCACCTCCTGCTCCTGCCCCTCCTGCTCCTGCCCCTCCTCCTGCTCCTGC
CCCTCCT
